>Addgene plasmid #22370 | pCI-MOR258-1 | depositor full sequence | sequence record 10279 | Author sequence
TCAATATTGGCCATTAGCCATATTATTCATTGGTTATATAGCATAAATCAATATTGGCTATTGGCCATTG
CATACGTTGTATCTATATCATAATATGTACATTTATATTGGCTCATGTCCAATATGACCGCCATGTTGGC
ATTGATTATTGACTAGTTATTAATAGTAATCAATTACGGGGTCATTAGTTCATAGCCCATATATGGAGTT
CCGCGTTACATAACTTACGGTAAATGGCCCGCCTGGCTGACCGCCCAACGACCCCCGCCCATTGACGTCA
ATAATGACGTATGTTCCCATAGTAACGCCAATAGGGACTTTCCATTGACGTCAATGGGTGGAGTATTTAC
GGTAAACTGCCCACTTGGCAGTACATCAAGTGTATCATATGCCAAGTCCGCCCCCTATTGACGTCAATGA
CGGTAAATGGCCCGCCTGGCATTATGCCCAGTACATGACCTTACGGGACTTTCCTACTTGGCAGTACATC
TACGTATTAGTCATCGCTATTACCATGGTGATGCGGTTTTGGCAGTACACCAATGGGCGTGGATAGCGGT
TTGACTCACGGGGATTTCCAAGTCTCCACCCCATTGACGTCAATGGGAGTTTGTTTTGGCACCAAAATCA
ACGGGACTTTCCAAAATGTCGTAATAACCCCGCCCCGTTGACGCAAATGGGCGGTAGGCGTGTACGGTGG
GAGGTCTATATAAGCAGAGCTCGTTTAGTGAACCGTCAGATCACTAGAAGCTTTATTGCGGTAGTTTATC
ACAGTTAAATTGCTAACGCAGTCAGTGCTTCTGACACAACAGTCTCGAACTTAAGCTGCAGAAGTTGGTC
GTGAGGCACTGGGCAGGTAAGTATCAAGGTTACAAGACAGGTTTAAGGAGACCAATAGAAACTGGGCTTG
TCGAGACAGAGAAGACTCTTGCGTTTCTGATAGGCACCTATTGGTCTTACTGACATCCACTTTGCCTTTC
TCTCCACAGGTGTCCACTCCCAGTTCAATTACAGCTCTTAAGGCTAGAGTACTTAATACGACTCACTATA
GGCTAGCATGAATGGCACAGAAGGCCCTAACTTCTACGTGCCCTTCTCCAATGCGACGGGTGTGGTACGC
GAATTCACGCGTATGCAAGGTCCCAATCAGACCTTTGTGACAGAATTCATCCTTCTGGGCTTCTCCCTGA
GCCCTAGGACCACACCTCTTCTCTTCTCAGCCTTTCTGATAATTTACTTGTTGATCATTCTGGGCAATGG
CTTGATCTTCATCCTCATCTGCTTGGACTCACACCTCCATACCCCCATGTATTTCTTCATTGGTGTTCTT
TCCATGTTGGACTTAGGCTACACCACCACAACTGTGCCCCAGATGTTGGCACATCTGGCCAGCCAGAAGA
AGACAATCTCTTACTCCAATTGTGTGGCTCAAATGTACATTTTTTTGGTGCTGGGTGTCACAGAGTCTTG
GCTTTTTGCCATCATGTCCATAGACAGGTATGTGGCCATCTGCCACCCACTCAGGTACAAGGTCATCATG
AGCCCATGTCTATGTGGGGTAATGGCTATTTTCTGTGGACTCTGTGGTGTCACCGCTGCTCTTGTCTATA
CCATCTTTGCCATGCGCCTTCCCTACTGTGGCCCCAACAAGATCAACCACTTCTTCTGTGAAGTCCCTGC
AGTCTTAAAGCTGGCTTGTGCAGATACATCAGTCAATGACCATGTGGACTTCATACTTGGGTTTAGTGTC
ATACTGATCCCCCTGTCCCTTATCCTGGTCATCTATATCAACATTTTCACTTCCATCTTGAAGATCCGTT
CAGCACAGGGGCGACTGAAAGCCTTCTCTACCTGTGCATCCCACATCACTGTGGTCACCATGTTCTGTGT
GCCAGCCATGGTCATGTACATGAAGCCTGGTTCTAAAGCCTCCCCAGAAGAGGACAAAAAGCTTGCCCTA
TTCTACAATGTCATCTCTGCCTTTCTCAACCCTGTCATCTATAGTCTCCGGAACAAGGAATGTGAAGAGG
GCTTTCCTCAAGGTAACAGGCTGTGGTAGGCGGCCGCTTCGAGCAGACATGATAAGATACATTGATGAGT
TTGGACAAACCACAACTAGAATGCAGTGAAAAAAATGCTTTATTTGTGAAATTTGTGATGCTATTGCTTT
ATTTGTAACCATTATAAGCTGCAATAAACAAGTTAACAACAACAATTGCATTCATTTTATGTTTCAGGTT
CAGGGGGAGATGTGGGAGGTTTTTTAAAGCAAGTAAAACCTCTACAAATGTGGTAAAATCGATAAGGATC
CGGGCTGGCGTAATAGCGAAGAGGCCCGCACCGATCGCCCTTCCCAACAGTTGCGCAGCCTGAATGGCGA
ATGG
[124 nt withheld, positions 2385-2508]
C
[91 nt withheld, positions 2510-2600]
A
[49 nt withheld, positions 2602-2650]
CCTTTGACGTTGGAGTCCACGTTCTTT
[37 nt withheld, positions 2678-2714]
ACCCTATCTCGGTCTATTCTTTTGATTTATAAGGGATTTTGCCGATTTCGGCCTATTGGTTAAAAAATGA
GCTGATTTAACAAAAATTTAACGCGAATTTTAACAAAATATTAACGCTTACAATTTCCTGATGCGGTATT
TTCTCCTTACGCATCTGTGCGGTATTTCACACCGCATATGGTGCACTCTCAGTACAATCTGCTCTGATGC
CGCATAGTTAAGCCAGCCCCGACACCCGCCAACACCCGCTGACGCGCCCTGACGGGCTTGTCTGCTCCCG
GCATCCGCTTACAGACAAGCTGTGACCGTCTCCGGGAGCTGCATGTGTCAGAGGTTTTCACCGTCATCAC
CGAAACGCGCGAGACGAAAGGGCCTCGTGATACGCCTATTTTTATAGGTTAATGTCATGATAATAATGGT
TTCTTAGACGTCAGGTGGCACTTTTCGGGGAAATGTGCGCGGAACCCCTATTTGTTTATTTTTCTAAATA
CATTCAAATATGTATCCGCTCATGAGACAATAACCCTGATAAATGCTTCAATAATATTGAAAAAGGAAGA
GTATGAGTATTCAACATTTCCGTGTCGCCCTTATTCCCTTTTTTGCGGCATTTTGCCTTCCTGTTTTTGC
TCACCCAGAAACGCTGGTGAAAGTAAAAGATGCTGAAGATCAGTTGGGTGCACGAGTGGGTTACATCGAA
CTGGATCTCAACAGCGGTAAGATCCTTGAGAGTTTTCGCCCCGAAGAACGTTTTCCAATGATGAGCACTT
TTAAAGTTCTGCTATGTGGCGCGGTATTATCCCGTATTGACGCCGGGCAAGAGCAACTCGGTCGCCGCAT
ACACTATTCTCAGAATGACTTGGTTGAGTACTCACCAGTCACAGAAAAGCATCTTACGGATGGCATGACA
GTAAGAGAATTATGCAGTGCTGCCATAACCATGAGTGATAACACTGCGGCCAACTTACTTCTGACAACGA
TCGGAGGACCGAAGGAGCTAACCGCTTTTTTGCACAACATGGGGGATCATGTAACTCGCCTTGATCGTTG
GGAACCGGAGCTGAATGAAGCCATACCAAACGACGAGCGTGACACCACGATGCCTGTAGCAATGGCAACA
ACGTTGCGCAAACTATTAACTGGCGAACTACTTACTCTAGCTTCCCGGCAACAATTAATAGACTGGATGG
AGGCGGATAAAGTTGCAGGACCACTTCTGCGCTCGGCCCTTCCGGCTGGCTGGTTTATTGCTGATAAATC
TGGAGCCGGTGAGCGTGGGTCTCGCGGTATCATTGCAGCACTGGGGCCAGATGGTAAGCCCTCCCGTATC
GTAGTTATCTACACGACGGGGAGTCAGGCAACTATGGATGAACGAAATAGACAGATCGCTGAGATAGGTG
CCTCACTGATTAAGCATTGGTAACTGTCAGACCAAGTTTACTCATATATACTTTAGATTGATTTAAAACT
TCATTTTTAATTTAAAAGGATCTAGGTGAAGATCCTTTTTGATAATCTCATGACCAAAATCCCTTAACGT
GAGTTTTCGTTCCACTGAGCGTCAGACCCCGTAGAAAAGATCAAAGGATCTTCTTGAGATCCTTTTTTTC
TGCGCGTAATCTGCTGCTTGCAAACAAAAAAACCACCGCTACCAGCGGTGGTTTGTTTGCCGGATCAAGA
GCTACCAACTCTTTTTCCGAAGGTAACTGGCTTCAGCAGAGCGCAGATACCAAATACTGTTCTTCTAGTG
TAGCCGTAGTTAGGCCACCACTTCAAGAACTCTGTAGCACCGCCTACATACCTCGCTCTGCTAATCCTGT
TACCAGTGGCTGCTGCCAGTGGCGATAAGTCGTGTCTTACCGGGTTGGACTCAAGACGATAGTTACCGGA
TAAGGCGCAGCGGTCGGGCTGAACGGGGGGTTCGTGCACACAGCCCAGCTTGGAGCGAACGACCTACACC
GAACTGAGATACCTACAGCGTGAGCTATGAGAAAGCGCCACGCTTCCCGAAGGGAGAAAGGCGGACAGGT
ATCCGGTAAGCGGCAGGGTCGGAACAGGAGAGCGCACGAGGGAGCTTCCAGGGGGAAACGCCTGGTATCT
TTATAGTCCTGTCGGGTTTCGCCACCTCTGACTTGAGCGTCGATTTTTGTGATGCTCGTCAGGGGGGCGG
AGCCTATGGAAAAACGCCAGCAACGCGGCCTTTTTACGGTTCCTGGCCTTTTGCTGGCCTTTTGCTCACA
TGGCTCGACAGATCT
Features (pLannotate 1.2.2; 15 found; start..end, strand, type, name):
    140..517     +  enhancer       CMV enhancer: human cytomegalovirus immediate early enhancer
    519..718     +  promoter       CMV promoter: human cytomegalovirus (CMV) immediate early promoter
    857..989     +  intron         chimeric intron: chimera between introns from human β-globin and immunoglobulin heavy chain genes
   1034..1052    +  promoter       T7 promoter: promoter for bacteriophage T7 RNA polymerase
   1058..1120    +  CDS            rho (fragment): OPSD_CYPCA - Experimental evidence at transcript level: Swiss-Prot protein existence level 2. Photoreceptor required for image-forming vision at low light intensity. While most salt water fish species use retinal as chromophore, most freshwater fish use 3-dehydroretinal, or a mixture of retinal and 3-dehydroretinal (PubMed:18422881). Light-induced isomerization of 11-cis to all-trans retinal triggers a conformational change that activates signaling via G-proteins. Subsequent receptor phosphorylation mediates displacement of the bound G-protein alpha subunit by arrestin and terminates signaling
   1145..2020    +  CDS            OR2A5 (fragment): OR2A5_HUMAN - Also known as OR2A26, OR2A8. Experimental evidence at transcript level: Swiss-Prot protein existence level 2. Odorant receptor. From Homo sapiens (Human).
   2083..2204    -  polyA_signal   SV40 poly(A) signal: SV40 polyadenylation signal
   2227..2295    -  CDS            large T antigen (fragment): large T antigen from SV40 (simian virus 40)
   2314..2381    +  CDS            lacZα (fragment): LacZα fragment of β-galactosidase; lacZ fragment
   2385..2813    +  rep_origin     f1 ori (sequence partly withheld): f1 bacteriophage origin of replication; arrow indicates direction of (+) strand synthesis
   2841..2940    -  misc_feature   bom (fragment): basis of mobility region from pBR322
   3042..3077    -  CDS            rop (fragment): Rop protein, which maintains plasmids at low copy number; rop
   3172..3276    +  promoter       AmpR promoter: bla
   3277..4137    +  CDS            AmpR: β-lactamase; bla; confers resistance to ampicillin, carbenicillin, and related antibiotics
   4308..4896    +  rep_origin     ori: high-copy-number ColE1/pMB1/pBR322/pUC origin of replication
