[The description below was written by a language model from this plasmid's Addgene catalogue record and pLannotate feature annotations shown in this document.]
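Description:
pCI-MOR258-1 is a mammalian expression plasmid built on the Promega pCI backbone, carrying the mouse olfactory receptor MOR258-1 (Olfr1341) as a 927 bp insert cloned between the NheI and NotI sites, both of which are retained. The full depositor sequence is 4,969 nt. It is propagated in E. coli through a high-copy ColE1/pUC-type origin and selected with ampicillin via the β-lactamase gene and its own promoter. An f1 origin is also present, which in principle allows single-stranded DNA production. The short lacZα, rop, bom and SV40 large T antigen fragments picked up by annotation are backbone remnants rather than functional elements.

Expression is driven by the human cytomegalovirus immediate-early enhancer and promoter, followed by the chimeric β-globin/immunoglobulin heavy chain intron that pCI uses to improve transcript processing and expression. A T7 promoter sits just upstream of the coding region, serving as a sequencing primer site and allowing in vitro transcription. The open reading frame begins with a short Rho tag, an N-terminal segment of rhodopsin fused to the receptor. Such tags are commonly used to promote cell-surface trafficking of odorant receptors in heterologous cells and to provide an epitope for detection. The automated annotation labels the tag as a fish opsin fragment and the receptor as a fragment of human OR2A5. These are homology-based best matches, and the catalogue entry identifies the insert as the mouse receptor. An SV40 polyadenylation signal terminates the transcript. No mammalian selection marker is annotated, consistent with transient transfection. The associated publication concerns odor coding across a mammalian receptor repertoire, so the plasmid fits heterologous expression of this receptor for testing odorant responses.
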