Addgene plasmid #22370: pCI-MOR258-1
Depositing lab: Hiroaki Matsunami. Depositing organization: Duke University. Publication: Odor coding by a Mammalian receptor repertoire. Saito H, Chi Q, Zhuang H, Matsunami H, Mainland JD. Sci Signal. 2009 . 2(60):ra9. 10.1126/scisignal.2000016 PubMed 19261596.
Backbone
  Vector backbone: pCI
  Backbone manufacturer: Promega
  Backbone size w/o insert (bp): 4006
  Vector type: Mammalian Expression
Growth in bacteria
  Bacterial resistance: Ampicillin, 100 μg/mL
  Growth temperature: 37°C
  Growth strain: DH5alpha
  Copy number: Unknown
Gene/Insert
  Gene/Insert name: MOR258-1 (alt name: Mus musculus olfactory receptor 1341)
  Species: M. musculus (mouse)
  Insert size (bp): 927
  GenBank ID: NM_146853
  Entrez Gene: Olfr1341 (a.k.a. MOR258-1)
  Tag / fusion protein: Rho (N terminal on insert)
  Cloning method: Restriction Enzyme; 5′ cloning site NheI (not destroyed); 3′ cloning site NotI (not destroyed)
  Sequencing primers: 5′ T7; 3′ EBV-rev
Terms and licenses: Academic/Nonprofit Terms; Industry Terms: Not Available to Industry
How to cite: pCI-MOR258-1 was a gift from Hiroaki Matsunami (Addgene plasmid # 22370 ; http://n2t.net/addgene:22370 ; RRID:Addgene_22370)
