>Addgene plasmid #22370 | pCI-MOR258-1 | addgene partial sequence | sequence record 28203 | 22370 with T7
GCCTACTTCTACGTGCCCTTCTCCAATGCGACGGGTGTGGTACGCGAATTCACGCGTATGCAAGGTCCCA
ATCAGACCTTTGTGACAGAATTCATCCTTCTGGGCTTCTCCCTGAGCCCTAGGACCACACCTCTTCTCTT
CTCAGCCTTTCTGATAATTTACTTGTTGATCATTCTGGGCAATGGCTTGATCTTCATCCTCATCTGCTTG
GACTCACACCTCCATACCCCCATGTATTTCTTCATTGGTGTTCTTTCCATGTTGGACTTAGGCTACACCA
CCACAACTGTGCCCCAGATGTTGGCACATCTGGCCAGCCAGAAGAAGACAATCTCTTACTCCAATTGTGT
GGCTCAAATGTACATTTTTTTGGTGCTGGGTGTCACAGAGTCTTGGCTTTTTGCCATCATGTCCATAGAC
AGGTATGTGGCCATCTGCCACCCACTCAGGTACAAGGTCATCATGAGCCCATGTCTATGTGGGGTAATGG
CTATTTTCTGTGGACTCTGTGGTGTCACCGCTGCTCTTGTCTATACCATCTTTGCCATGCGCCTTCCCTA
CTGTGGCCCCAACAAGATCAACCACTTCTTCTGTGAAGTCCCTGCAGTCTTAAAGCTGGCTTGTGCAGAT
ACATCAGTCAATGACCATGTGGACTTCATACTTGGGTTTAGTGTCATACTGATCCCCCTGTCCCTTATCC
TGGTCATCTATATCAACATTTTCACTTCCATCTTGAAGATCCGTTCAGCACAGGGGCGACTGAAAGCCTT
CT
